>Addgene plasmid #101399 | pDONR221-HOXC5 | depositor full sequence | sequence record 191259 | Full Sequence
ATGAGCTCCTACGTAGCCAATTCATTCTATAAGCAGAGCCCCAATATCCCTGCCTATAACATGCAAACTT
GTGGGAACTATGGATCGGCCTCAGAGGTGCAGGCATCCAGGTACTGCTACGGCGGATTGGACTTAAGCAT
CACTTTCCCACCGCCTGCGCCTTCCAACTCTCTACACGGGGTAGACATGGCTGCAAACCCCAGAGCTCAT
CCTGACAGACCAGCATGTAGTGCCGCAGCAGCTCCGGGACATGCTCCGGGTAGAGATGAAGCGGCTCCTT
TGAACCCAGGGATGTACAGTCAAAAGGCGGCTCGACCAGCACTGGAGGAGCGAGCTAAGAGCAGTGGGGA
GATTAAAGAGGAGCAGGCACAGACAGGGCAGCCTGCCGGATTAAGTCAGCCACCAGCCCCGCCACAGATT
TACCCGTGGATGACCAAACTGCACATGAGCCACGAGACGGACGGCAAGCGATCCCGAACCAGTTACACGC
GCTACCAGACTCTGGAACTCGAGAAAGAATTCCACTTTAACCGCTACCTCACTCGCCGCAGGCGCATAGA
GATCGCCAACAACTTGTGTCTCAATGAGAGACAGATCAAGATCTGGTTCCAGAACCGCAGGATGAAGTGG
AAGAAAGATTCCAAAATGAAAAGCAAAGAGGCTCTTTACCCAACTTTCTTGTACAAAGTTGTCCCCTACC
CAGCTTTCTTGTACAAAGTTGGCATTATAAGAAAGCATTGCTTATCAATTTGTTGCAACGAACAGGTCAC
TATCAGTCAAAATAAAATCATTATTTGCCATCCAGCTGATATCCCCTATAGTGAGTCGTATTACATGGTC
ATAGCTGTTTCCTGGCAGCTCTGGCCCGTGTCTCAAAATCTCTGATGTTACATTGCACAAGATAAAAATA
TATCATCATGAACAATAAAACTGTCTGCTTACATAAACAGTAATACAAGGGGTGTTATGAGCCATATTCA
ACGGGAAACGTCGAGGCCGCGATTAAATTCCAACATGGATGCTGATTTATATGGGTATAAATGGGCTCGC
GATAATGTCGGGCAATCAGGTGCGACAATCTATCGCTTGTATGGGAAGCCCGATGCGCCAGAGTTGTTTC
TGAAACATGGCAAAGGTAGCGTTGCCAATGATGTTACAGATGAGATGGTCAGACTAAACTGGCTGACGGA
ATTTATGCCTCTTCCGACCATCAAGCATTTTATCCGTACTCCTGATGATGCATGGTTACTCACCACTGCG
ATCCCCGGAAAAACAGCATTCCAGGTATTAGAAGAATATCCTGATTCAGGTGAAAATATTGTTGATGCGC
TGGCAGTGTTCCTGCGCCGGTTGCATTCGATTCCTGTTTGTAATTGTCCTTTTAACAGCGATCGCGTATT
TCGTCTCGCTCAGGCGCAATCACGAATGAATAACGGTTTGGTTGATGCGAGTGATTTTGATGACGAGCGT
AATGGCTGGCCTGTTGAACAAGTCTGGAAAGAAATGCATAAACTTTTGCCATTCTCACCGGATTCAGTCG
TCACTCATGGTGATTTCTCACTTGATAACCTTATTTTTGACGAGGGGAAATTAATAGGTTGTATTGATGT
TGGACGAGTCGGAATCGCAGACCGATACCAGGATCTTGCCATCCTATGGAACTGCCTCGGTGAGTTTTCT
CCTTCATTACAGAAACGGCTTTTTCAAAAATATGGTATTGATAATCCTGATATGAATAAATTGCAGTTTC
ATTTGATGCTCGATGAGTTTTTCTAATCAGAATTGGTTAATTGGTTGTAACACTGGCAGAGCATTACGCT
GACTTGACGGGACGGCGCAAGCTCATGACCAAAATCCCTTAACGTGAGTTACGCGTCGTTCCACTGAGCG
TCAGACCCCGTAGAAAAGATCAAAGGATCTTCTTGAGATCCTTTTTTTCTGCGCGTAATCTGCTGCTTGC
AAACAAAAAAACCACCGCTACCAGCGGTGGTTTGTTTGCCGGATCAAGAGCTACCAACTCTTTTTCCGAA
GGTAACTGGCTTCAGCAGAGCGCAGATACCAAATACTGTTCTTCTAGTGTAGCCGTAGTTAGGCCACCAC
TTCAAGAACTCTGTAGCACCGCCTACATACCTCGCTCTGCTAATCCTGTTACCAGTGGCTGCTGCCAGTG
GCGATAAGTCGTGTCTTACCGGGTTGGACTCAAGACGATAGTTACCGGATAAGGCGCAGCGGTCGGGCTG
AACGGGGGGTTCGTGCACACAGCCCAGCTTGGAGCGAACGACCTACACCGAACTGAGATACCTACAGCGT
GAGCTATGAGAAAGCGCCACGCTTCCCGAAGGGAGAAAGGCGGACAGGTATCCGGTAAGCGGCAGGGTCG
GAACAGGAGAGCGCACGAGGGAGCTTCCAGGGGGAAACGCCTGGTATCTTTATAGTCCTGTCGGGTTTCG
CCACCTCTGACTTGAGCGTCGATTTTTGTGATGCTCGTCAGGGGGGCGGAGCCTATGGAAAAACGCCAGC
AACGCGGCCTTTTTACGGTTCCTGGCCTTTTGCTGGCCTTTTGCTCACATGTTCTTTCCTGCGTTATCCC
CTGATTCTGTGGATAACCGTATTACCGCCTTTGAGTGAGCTGATACCGCTCGCCGCAGCCGAACGACCGA
GCGCAGCGAGTCAGTGAGCGAGGAAGCGGAAGAGCGCCCAATACGCAAACCGCCTCTCCCCGCGCGTTGG
CCGATTCATTAATGCAGCTGGCACGACAGGTTTCCCGACTGGAAAGCGGGCAGTGAGCGCAACGCAATTA
ATACGCGTACCGCTAGCCAGGAAGAGTTTGTAGAAACGCAAAAAGGCCATCCGTCAGGATGGCCTTCTGC
TTAGTTTGATGCCTGGCAGTTTATGGCGGGCGTCCTGCCCGCCACCCTCCGGGCCGTTGCTTCACAACGT
TCAAATCCGCTCCCGGCGGATTTGTCCTACTCAGGAGAGCGTTCACCGACAAACAACAGATAAAACGAAA
GGCCCAGTCTTCCGACTGAGCCTTTCGTTTTATTTGATGCCTGGCAGTTCCCTACTCTCGCGTTAACGCT
AGCATGGATGTTTTCCCAGTCACGACGTTGTAAAACGACGGCCAGTCTTAAGCTCGGGCCCCAAATAATG
ATTTTATTTTGACTGATAGTGACCTGTTCGTTGCAACAAATTGATGAGCAATGCTTTTTTATAATGCCAA
CTTTGTACAAAAAAGCAGGCTTA
Features (pLannotate 1.2.2; 11 found; start..end, strand, type, name):
      1..666     +  CDS            HOXC5: HXC5_HUMAN - Also known as HOX3D. Experimental evidence at protein level: Swiss-Prot protein existence level 1. Sequence-specific transcription factor which is part of a developmental regulatory system that provides cells with specific positional identities on the anterior-posterior axis. From Homo sapiens (Human).
    668..689     -  protein_bind   attB2 (fragment): mutant version of attB; recombination site for the Gateway® BP reaction BP Clonase™
    698..797     -  protein_bind   attL2: mutant version of attL; recombination site for the Gateway® LR reaction LR Clonase™
    815..833     -  promoter       T7 promoter: promoter for bacteriophage T7 RNA polymerase
    967..1776    +  CDS            KanR: aminoglycoside phosphotransferase; aph(3')-Ia; confers resistance to kanamycin in bacteria or G418 (Geneticin®) in eukaryotes
   1923..2511    +  rep_origin     ori: high-copy-number ColE1/pMB1/pBR322/pUC origin of replication
   2694..2786    +  CDS            lacI (fragment): lac repressor; lacI; The lac repressor binds to the lac operator to inhibit transcription in E. coli. This inhibition can be relieved by adding lactose or isopropyl-β-D-thiogalactopyranoside (IPTG).
   2841..2868    -  terminator     rrnB T2 terminator: transcription terminator T2 from the E. coli rrnB gene
   3000..3043    +  terminator     rrnB T1 terminator: Escherichia coli rrnB; transcription terminator T1 from the E. coli rrnB gene
   3090..3126    -  CDS            lacZα (fragment): LacZα fragment of β-galactosidase; lacZ fragment
   3142..3241    +  protein_bind   attL1: mutant version of attL; recombination site for the Gateway® LR reaction LR Clonase™
