>Addgene plasmid #101399 | pDONR221-HOXC5 | addgene full sequence | sequence record 198302 | Addgene NGS Result
CAAATAATGATTTTATTTTGACTGATAGTGACCTGTTCGTTGCAACAAATTGATGAGCAATGCTTTTTTA
TAATGCCAACTTTGTACAAAAAAGTTGGCATGAGCTCCTACGTAGCCAATTCATTCTATAAGCAGAGCCC
CAATATCCCTGCCTATAACATGCAAACTTGTGGGAACTATGGATCGGCCTCAGAGGTGCAGGCATCCAGG
TACTGCTACGGCGGATTGGACTTAAGCATCACTTTCCCACCGCCTGCGCCTTCCAACTCTCTACACGGGG
TAGACATGGCTGCAAACCCCAGAGCTCATCCTGACAGACCAGCATGTAGTGCCGCAGCAGCTCCGGGACA
TGCTCCGGGTAGAGATGAAGCGGCTCCTTTGAACCCAGGGATGTACAGTCAAAAGGCGGCTCGACCAGCA
CTGGAGGAGCGAGCTAAGAGCAGTGGGGAGATTAAAGAGGAGCAGGCACAGACAGGGCAGCCTGCCGGAT
TAAGTCAGCCACCAGCCCCGCCACAGATTTACCCGTGGATGACCAAACTGCACATGAGCCACGAGACGGA
CGGCAAGCGATCCCGAACCAGTTACACGCGCTACCAGACTCTGGAACTCGAGAAAGAATTCCACTTTAAC
CGCTACCTCACTCGCCGCAGGCGCATAGAGATCGCCAACAACTTGTGTCTCAATGAGAGACAGATCAAGA
TCTGGTTCCAGAACCGCAGGATGAAGTGGAAGAAAGATTCCAAAATGAAAAGCAAAGAGGCTCTTTACCC
AACTTTCTTGTACAAAGTTGGCATTATAAGAAAGCATTGCTTATCAATTTGTTGCAACGAACAGGTCACT
ATCAGTCAAAATAAAATCATTATTTGCCATCCAGCTGATATCCCCTATAGTGAGTCGTATTACATGGTCA
TAGCTGTTTCTTGGCAGCTCTGGCCCGTGTCTCAAAATCTCTGATGTTACATTGCACAAGATAAAAATAT
ATCATCATGAACAATAAAACTGTCTGCTTACATAAACAGTAATACAAGGGGTGTTATGAGCCATATTCAA
CGGGAAACGTCGAGGCCGCGATTAAATTCCAACATGGATGCTGATTTATATGGGTATAAATGGGCTCGCG
ATAATGTCGGGCAATCAGGTGCGACAATCTATCGCTTGTATGGGAAGCCCGATGCGCCAGAGTTGTTTCT
GAAACATGGCAAAGGTAGCGTTGCCAATGATGTTACAGATGAGATGGTCAGACTAAACTGGCTGACGGAA
TTTATGCCTCTTCCGACCATCAAGCATTTTATCCGTACTCCTGATGATGCATGGTTACTCACCACTGCGA
TCCCCGGAAAAACAGCATTCCAGGTATTAGAAGAATATCCTGATTCAGGTGAAAATATTGTTGATGCGCT
GGCAGTGTTCCTGCGCCGGTTGCATTCGATTCCTGTTTGTAATTGTCCTTTTAACAGCGATCGCGTATTT
CGTCTCGCTCAGGCGCAATCACGAATGAATAACGGTTTGGTTGATGCGAGTGATTTTGATGACGAGCGTA
ATGGCTGGCCTGTTGAACAAGTCTGGAAAGAAATGCATAAACTTTTGCCATTCTCACCGGATTCAGTCGT
CACTCATGGTGATTTCTCACTTGATAACCTTATTTTTGACGAGGGGAAATTAATAGGTTGTATTGATGTT
GGACGAGTCGGAATCGCAGACCGATACCAGGATCTTGCCATCCTATGGAACTGCCTCGGTGAGTTTTCTC
CTTCATTACAGAAACGGCTTTTTCAAAAATATGGTATTGATAATCCTGATATGAATAAATTGCAGTTTCA
TTTGATGCTCGATGAGTTTTTCTAATCAGAATTGGTTAATTGGTTGTAACACTGGCAGAGCATTACGCTG
ACTTGACGGGACGGCGCAAGCTCATGACCAAAATCCCTTAACGTGAGTTACGCGTCGTTCCACTGAGCGT
CAGACCCCGTAGAAAAGATCAAAGGATCTTCTTGAGATCCTTTTTTTCTGCGCGTAATCTGCTGCTTGCA
AACAAAAAAACCACCGCTACCAGCGGTGGTTTGTTTGCCGGATCAAGAGCTACCAACTCTTTTTCCGAAG
GTAACTGGCTTCAGCAGAGCGCAGATACCAAATACTGTTCTTCTAGTGTAGCCGTAGTTAGGCCACCACT
TCAAGAACTCTGTAGCACCGCCTACATACCTCGCTCTGCTAATCCTGTTACCAGTGGCTGCTGCCAGTGG
CGATAAGTCGTGTCTTACCGGGTTGGACTCAAGACGATAGTTACCGGATAAGGCGCAGCGGTCGGGCTGA
ACGGGGGGTTCGTGCACACAGCCCAGCTTGGAGCGAACGACCTACACCGAACTGAGATACCTACAGCGTG
AGCTATGAGAAAGCGCCACGCTTCCCGAAGGGAGAAAGGCGGACAGGTATCCGGTAAGCGGCAGGGTCGG
AACAGGAGAGCGCACGAGGGAGCTTCCAGGGGGAAACGCCTGGTATCTTTATAGTCCTGTCGGGTTTCGC
CACCTCTGACTTGAGCGTCGATTTTTGTGATGCTCGTCAGGGGGGCGGAGCCTATGGAAAAACGCCAGCA
ACGCGGCCTTTTTACGGTTCCTGGCCTTTTGCTGGCCTTTTGCTCACATGTTCTTTCCTGCGTTATCCCC
TGATTCTGTGGATAACCGTATTACCGCCTTTGAGTGAGCTGATACCGCTCGCCGCAGCCGAACGACCGAG
CGCAGCGAGTCAGTGAGCGAGGAAGCGGAAGAGCGCCCAATACGCAAACCGCCTCTCCCCGCGCGTTGGC
CGATTCATTAATGCAGCTGGCACGACAGGTTTCCCGACTGGAAAGCGGGCAGTGAGCGCAACGCAATTAA
TACGCGTACCGCTAGCCAGGAAGAGTTTGTAGAAACGCAAAAAGGCCATCCGTCAGGATGGCCTTCTGCT
TAGTTTGATGCCTGGCAGTTTATGGCGGGCGTCCTGCCCGCCACCCTCCGGGCCGTTGCTTCACAACGTT
CAAATCCGCTCCCGGCGGATTTGTCCTACTCAGGAGAGCGTTCACCGACAAACAACAGATAAAACGAAAG
GCCCAGTCTTCCGACTGAGCCTTTCGTTTTATTTGATGCCTGGCAGTTCCCTACTCTCGCGTTAACGCTA
GCATGGATGTTTTCCCAGTCACGACGTTGTAAAACGACGGCCAGTCTTAAGCTCGGGCCC
Features (pLannotate 1.2.2; 10 found; start..end, strand, type, name):
      2..97      +  protein_bind   attL3: mutant version of attL; recombination site for the Gateway® LR reaction LR Clonase™
    100..765     +  CDS            HOXC5: HXC5_HUMAN - Also known as HOX3D. Experimental evidence at protein level: Swiss-Prot protein existence level 1. Sequence-specific transcription factor which is part of a developmental regulatory system that provides cells with specific positional identities on the anterior-posterior axis. From Homo sapiens (Human).
    767..866     -  protein_bind   attL2: mutant version of attL; recombination site for the Gateway® LR reaction LR Clonase™
    884..902     -  promoter       T7 promoter: promoter for bacteriophage T7 RNA polymerase
   1036..1845    +  CDS            KanR: aminoglycoside phosphotransferase; aph(3')-Ia; confers resistance to kanamycin in bacteria or G418 (Geneticin®) in eukaryotes
   1992..2580    +  rep_origin     ori: high-copy-number ColE1/pMB1/pBR322/pUC origin of replication
   2763..2855    +  CDS            lacI (fragment): lac repressor; lacI; The lac repressor binds to the lac operator to inhibit transcription in E. coli. This inhibition can be relieved by adding lactose or isopropyl-β-D-thiogalactopyranoside (IPTG).
   2910..2937    -  terminator     rrnB T2 terminator: transcription terminator T2 from the E. coli rrnB gene
   3069..3112    +  terminator     rrnB T1 terminator: Escherichia coli rrnB; transcription terminator T1 from the E. coli rrnB gene
   3159..3195    -  CDS            lacZα (fragment): LacZα fragment of β-galactosidase; lacZ fragment
