[The description below was written by a language model from this plasmid's Addgene catalogue record and pLannotate feature annotations shown in this document.]
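Description:
pDONR221-HOXC5 is a Gateway entry clone built on the Invitrogen pDONR221 backbone and catalogued as a Gateway shuttling vector. It is one member of the Human TFome Collection, a library of human transcription factor open reading frames. The plasmid is small (about 3.2 kb in both sequence records) and is maintained in E. coli through a high-copy ColE1/pUC-type origin, with selection by a kanamycin resistance gene (aph(3')-Ia). The backbone also carries rrnB T1 and T2 transcription terminators upstream of the cloning region, which insulate the insert from read-through transcription. Short lacI and lacZα remnants are annotated as well, and a T7 promoter lies just beyond the downstream att site, pointing back toward the insert.

The payload is the human HOXC5 coding sequence (666 nt), made by gene synthesis. It encodes a homeobox, sequence-specific transcription factor involved in anterior-posterior positional identity. The last nucleotide of the stop codon has been removed, so the ORF can read through into a C-terminal tag or fusion partner after transfer. The insert is flanked by attL recombination sites, and no eukaryotic promoter is present. Expression therefore depends on moving the ORF by an LR Clonase reaction into a destination vector of choice, for example for transcription factor overexpression in cell fate engineering studies.

The two feature tables differ slightly. The depositor sequence annotates the upstream site as attL1 and includes an attB2 fragment next to attL2. The sequencing-derived record is about 30 nt shorter, labels the upstream site attL3 and lacks the attB2 fragment. The attL3 label may simply reflect automated matching among closely related att variants.
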