Addgene plasmid #101399: pDONR221-HOXC5
Purpose: Donor Vector containing HOXC5 transcription factor, part of the Human TFome Collection
Depositing lab: George Church. Depositing organization: Harvard Medical School. Publication: A comprehensive library of human transcription factors for cell fate engineering. Ng AHM, Khoshakhlagh P, Rojo Arias JE, Pasquini G, Wang K, Swiersy A, Shipman SL, Appleton E, Kiaee K, Kohman RE, Vernet A, Dysart M, Leeper K, Saylor W, Huang JY, Graveline A, Taipale J, Hill DE, Vidal M, Melero-Martin JM, Busskamp V, Church GM. Nat Biotechnol. 2021 Apr;39(4):510-519. doi: 10.1038/s41587-020-0742-6. Epub 2020 Nov 30. PubMed 33257861.
Backbone
  Vector backbone: pDONR221
  Backbone manufacturer: Invitrogen
  Vector type: Gateway shuttling vector
Growth in bacteria
  Bacterial resistance: Kanamycin, 50 μg/mL
  Growth temperature: 37°C
  Growth strain: DH5alpha
  Copy number: High Copy
Gene/Insert
  Gene/Insert name: HOXC5 (alt name: Q00444 (Uniprot ID))
  Species: H. sapiens (human)
  Mutation: Last nucleotide of stop codon removed to allow for Gateway C-terminal fusions
  Entrez Gene: HOXC5 (a.k.a. CP11, HOX3, HOX3D)
  Cloning method: Gateway Cloning
  Sequencing primers: 5′ M13F(-21); 3′ M13R
Terms and licenses: Academic/Nonprofit Terms; Industry Terms: Not Available to Industry
Depositor comments: Harvard generated by gene synthesis
How to cite: pDONR221-HOXC5 was a gift from George Church (Addgene plasmid # 101399 ; http://n2t.net/addgene:101399 ; RRID:Addgene_101399)
