>Addgene plasmid #101399 | pDONR221-HOXC5 | depositor partial sequence | sequence record 191260 | insert
ATGAGCTCCTACGTAGCCAATTCATTCTATAAGCAGAGCCCCAATATCCCTGCCTATAACATGCAAACTT
GTGGGAACTATGGATCGGCCTCAGAGGTGCAGGCATCCAGGTACTGCTACGGCGGATTGGACTTAAGCAT
CACTTTCCCACCGCCTGCGCCTTCCAACTCTCTACACGGGGTAGACATGGCTGCAAACCCCAGAGCTCAT
CCTGACAGACCAGCATGTAGTGCCGCAGCAGCTCCGGGACATGCTCCGGGTAGAGATGAAGCGGCTCCTT
TGAACCCAGGGATGTACAGTCAAAAGGCGGCTCGACCAGCACTGGAGGAGCGAGCTAAGAGCAGTGGGGA
GATTAAAGAGGAGCAGGCACAGACAGGGCAGCCTGCCGGATTAAGTCAGCCACCAGCCCCGCCACAGATT
TACCCGTGGATGACCAAACTGCACATGAGCCACGAGACGGACGGCAAGCGATCCCGAACCAGTTACACGC
GCTACCAGACTCTGGAACTCGAGAAAGAATTCCACTTTAACCGCTACCTCACTCGCCGCAGGCGCATAGA
GATCGCCAACAACTTGTGTCTCAATGAGAGACAGATCAAGATCTGGTTCCAGAACCGCAGGATGAAGTGG
AAGAAAGATTCCAAAATGAAAAGCAAAGAGGCTCTTTACCCAACTTTCTTGTACAAAGTTGTCCCC
